Addgene plasmid #135613: EF1α-mNeonGreen-Z1
Purpose: mNeonGreen monomeric fluorescent protein expression for mammalian cells under EF1a-HTLV promoter in minimal backbone plasmid.
Depositing lab: Jordan Green. Depositing organization: Johns Hopkins University and School of Medicine. Publication: Engineering of episomal plasmid structure to enhance non-viral Poly(beta-amino ester) nanoparticle gene delivery to liver and brain cancer cells. Yang J, Kollings J, Idnani E, Wilson DR, Cozzone IG, Mendes S, Varanasi M, Tzeng SY, Green JJ. PLoS One. 2026 Jul 23;21(7):e0352468. doi: 10.1371/journal.pone.0352468. eCollection 2026. PubMed 42490567.
Backbone
  Vector backbone: Z1
  Backbone manufacturer: Green Lab
  Backbone size w/o insert (bp): 2150
  Total vector size (bp): 2861
  Vector type: Mammalian Expression, Synthetic Biology
Growth in bacteria
  Bacterial resistance: Bleocin (Zeocin), 50 μg/mL
  Growth temperature: 37°C
  Growth strain: DH5alpha
  Copy number: High Copy
Gene/Insert
  Gene/Insert name: mNeonGreen (alt name: monomeric neon green)
  Species: Synthetic
  Insert size (bp): 711
  Promoter: EF1a-HTLV
  Cloning method: Restriction Enzyme; 5′ cloning site NcoI (not destroyed); 3′ cloning site NotI (not destroyed)
  Sequencing primers: 5′ gttacagatccaagctgtgacc; 3′ GATGAGTTTGGACAAACCAC
Terms and licenses: Academic/Nonprofit Terms; Industry Terms: Not Available to Industry
How to cite: EF1α-mNeonGreen-Z1 was a gift from Jordan Green (Addgene plasmid # 135613 ; http://n2t.net/addgene:135613 ; RRID:Addgene_135613)
