[The description below was written by a language model from this plasmid's Addgene catalogue record and pLannotate feature annotations shown in this document.]
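Description:
EF1α-mNeonGreen-Z1 is a compact mammalian expression plasmid of about 2.9 kb built on the Z1 minimal backbone, a roughly 2.15 kb laboratory-designed scaffold that carries little beyond what is needed for propagation in bacteria. It replicates in E. coli from a high-copy ColE1/pUC-type origin and is selected with Zeocin through the Sh ble gene, whose product binds bleomycin-family antibiotics. The feature table places short bacterial promoter elements (a T7 promoter and a tac promoter fragment) upstream of ble and a fragment of the lambda t0 terminator downstream of it. This bacterial module lies on the opposite strand from the mammalian expression cassette.

The payload is a single reporter cassette. A composite EF1α-HTLV promoter, consisting of the human elongation factor 1α core promoter joined to a truncated HTLV-1 5′ LTR segment, drives constitutive expression of mNeonGreen, a bright, rapidly maturing monomeric green/yellow fluorescent protein derived from Branchiostoma lanceolatum. The 711 bp coding sequence sits between retained NcoI and NotI sites just after a residual multiple cloning site fragment, so it could be exchanged for another open reading frame. It is followed by an SV40 polyadenylation signal, which is annotated on the reverse strand. The short adjacent large T antigen fragment is most likely just flanking SV40 sequence carried along with this element rather than a functional coding region.

The record describes the plasmid as a fluorescent reporter for mammalian cells in a minimal backbone. The associated work examines how plasmid structure affects non-viral gene delivery by poly(beta-amino ester) nanoparticles to liver and brain cancer cells, where mNeonGreen fluorescence would provide a readout of transfection and expression.
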