Features (pLannotate 1.2.2; 11 found; start..end, strand, type, name):
     61..272     +  promoter       EF-1α core promoter: core promoter for human elongation factor EF-1α
    285..553     +  LTR            5' LTR (truncated): truncated 5' long terminal repeat (LTR) from human T-cell leukemia virus (HTLV) type 1
    575..610     +  misc_feature   MCS (fragment): multiple cloning site
    623..1330    +  CDS            mNeonGreen: mNeonGreen is a basic (constitutively fluorescent) green/yellow fluorescent protein published in 2013, derived from Branchiostoma lanceolatum. It is reported to be a very rapidly-maturing monomer with moderate acid sensitivity.
   1385..1506    -  polyA_signal   SV40 poly(A) signal: SV40 polyadenylation signal
   1529..1600    -  CDS            large T antigen (fragment): large T antigen from SV40 (simian virus 40)
   1640..1657    -  terminator     lambda t0 terminator (fragment): transcription terminator from phage lambda
   1668..2039    -  CDS            ble: BLE_STRHI - Experimental evidence at protein level: Swiss-Prot protein existence level 1. Binding protein with a strong affinity to the bleomycin family of antibiotics. From Streptoalloteichus hindustanus.
   2049..2067    -  promoter       T7 promoter: promoter for bacteriophage T7 RNA polymerase
   2087..2105    -  promoter       tac promoter (fragment): strong E. coli promoter; hybrid between the trp and lac UV5 promoters
   2178..2766    -  rep_origin     ori: high-copy-number ColE1/pMB1/pBR322/pUC origin of replication
>Addgene plasmid #135613 | EF1α-mNeonGreen-Z1 | addgene full sequence | sequence record 269406 | Addgene NGS Result
CGGCCGCCTGCAGAAGCTTTACTAACTAGTGGATCTGCGATCGCTCCGGTGCCCGTCAGTGGGCAGAGCG
CACATCGCCCACAGTCCCCGAGAAGTTGGGGGGAGGGGTCGGCAATTGAACGGGTGCCTAGAGAAGGTGG
CGCGGGGTAAACTGGGAAAGTGATGTCGTGTACTGGCTCCGCCTTTTTCCCGAGGGTGGGGGAGAACCGT
ATATAAGTGCAGTAGTCGCCGTGAACGTTCTTTTTCGCAACGGGTTTGCCGCCAGAACACAGCTGAAGCT
TCGAGGGGCTCGCATCTCTCCTTCACGCGCCCGCCGCCCTACCTGAGGCCGCCATCCACGCCGGTTGAGT
CGCGTTCTGCCGCCTCCCGCCTGTGGTGCCTCCTGAACTGCGTCCGCCGTCTAGGTAAGTTTAAAGCTCA
GGTCGAGACCGGGCCTTTGTCCGGCGCTCCCTTGGAGCCTACCTAGACTCAGCCGGCTCTCCACGCTTTG
CCTGACCCTGCTTGCTCAACTCTACGTCTTTGTTTCGTTTTCTGTTCTGCGCCGTTACAGATCCAAGCTG
TGACCGGCGCCTACAATTCTGCAGTCGACGGTACCGCGGGCCCGGGATCCACCGGTGCCACCATGGTGAG
CAAGGGCGAGGAGGATAACATGGCCTCTCTCCCAGCGACACATGAGTTACACATCTTTGGCTCCATCAAC
GGTGTGGACTTTGACATGGTGGGTCAGGGCACCGGCAATCCAAATGATGGTTATGAGGAGTTAAACCTGA
AGTCCACCAAGGGTGACCTCCAGTTCTCCCCCTGGATTCTGGTCCCTCATATCGGGTATGGCTTCCATCA
GTACCTGCCCTACCCTGACGGGATGTCGCCTTTCCAGGCCGCCATGGTAGATGGCTCCGGCTACCAAGTC
CATCGCACAATGCAGTTTGAAGATGGTGCCTCCCTTACTGTTAACTACCGCTACACCTACGAGGGAAGCC
ACATCAAAGGAGAGGCCCAGGTGAAGGGGACTGGTTTCCCTGCTGACGGTCCTGTGATGACCAACTCGCT
GACCGCTGCGGACTGGTGCAGGTCGAAGAAGACTTACCCCAACGACAAAACCATCATCAGTACCTTTAAG
TGGAGTTACACCACTGGAAATGGCAAGCGCTACCGGAGCACTGCGCGGACCACCTACACCTTTGCCAAGC
CAATGGCGGCTAACTATCTGAAGAACCAGCCGATGTACGTGTTCCGTAAGACGGAGCTCAAGCACTCCAA
GACCGAGCTCAACTTCAAGGAGTGGCAAAAGGCCTTTACCGATGTGATGGGCATGGACGAGCTGTACAAG
TAATAGGCGGCCGCGACTCTAGATGTACACATATGGCTAGCTGGCCAGACATGATAAGATACATTGATGA
GTTTGGACAAACCACAACTAGAATGCAGTGAAAAAAATGCTTTATTTGTGAAATTTGTGATGCTATTGCT
TTATTTGTAACCATTATAAGCTGCAATAAACAAGTTAACAACAACAATTGCATTCATTTTATGTTTCAGG
TTCAGGGGGAGGTGTGGGAGGTTTTTTAAAGCAAGTAAAACCTCTACAAATGTGGTATGGAATTCTGGAC
TCACAAAGAAAAAACGCCCGGTGTGCAAGACCGAGCGTTCTGAACAATTTATCCTCAGTCCTGCTCCTCT
GCCACAAAGTGCACGCAGTTGCCGGCCGGGTCGCGCAGGGCGAACTCCCGCCCCCACGGCTGCTCGCCGA
TCTCGGTCATGGCCGGCCCGGAGGCGTCCCGGAAGTTCGTGGACACGACCTCCGACCACTCGGCGTACAG
CTCGTCCAGGCCGCGCACCCACACCCAGGCCAGGGTGTTGTCCGGCACCACCTGGTCCTGGACCGCGCTG
ATGAACAGGGTCACGTCGTCCCGGACCACACCGGCGAAGTCGTCCTCCACGAAGTCCCGGGAGAACCCGA
GCCGGTCGGTCCAGAACTCGACCGCTCCGGCGACGTCGCGCGCGGTGAGCACCGGAACGGCACTGGTCAA
CTTGGCCATGATGGCCCTCCTATAGTGAGTCGTATTATACTATGCCGATATACTATGCCGATGATTAATT
GTCAAGGATCCTAAGAACATGTGAGCAAAAGGCCAGCAAAAGGCCAGGAACCGTAAAAAGGCCGCGTTGC
TGGCGTTTTTCCATAGGCTCCGCCCCCCTGACGAGCATCACAAAAATCGACGCTCAAGTCAGAGGTGGCG
AAACCCGACAGGACTATAAAGATACCAGGCGTTTCCCCCTGGAAGCTCCCTCGTGCGCTCTCCTGTTCCG
ACCCTGCCGCTTACCGGATACCTGTCCGCCTTTCTCCCTTCGGGAAGCGTGGCGCTTTCTCATAGCTCAC
GCTGTAGGTATCTCAGTTCGGTGTAGGTCGTTCGCTCCAAGCTGGGCTGTGTGCACGAACCCCCCGTTCA
GCCCGACCGCTGCGCCTTATCCGGTAACTATCGTCTTGAGTCCAACCCGGTAAGACACGACTTATCGCCA
CTGGCAGCAGCCACTGGTAACAGGATTAGCAGAGCGAGGTATGTAGGCGGTGCTACAGAGTTCTTGAAGT
GGTGGCCTAACTACGGCTACACTAGAAGAACAGTATTTGGTATCTGCGCTCTGCTGAAGCCAGTTACCTT
CGGAAAAAGAGTTGGTAGCTCTTGATCCGGCAAACAAACCACCGCTGGTAGCGGTGGTTTTTTTGTTTGC
AAGCAGCAGATTACGCGCAGAAAAAAAGGATCTCAAGAAGATCCTTTGATCTTTTCTACGGGGTCTGACG
CTCAGTGAAAACTCACGTTAAGGGATTTTGGTCATGGCTAGTTAATTAACATTTAAATCAG
